>Addgene plasmid #44756 | PRS415-Gal1pr-sctetR-FokI | depositor full sequence | sequence record 64801 | PRS415-Gal1pr-sctetR-FokI sequence 8442 bps
TCGCGCGTTTCGGTGATGACGGTGAAAACCTCTGACACATGCAGCTCCCGGAGACGGTCACAGCTTGTCT
GTAAGCGGATGCCGGGAGCAGACAAGCCCGTCAGGGCGCGTCAGCGGGTGTTGGCGGGTGTCGGGGCTGG
CTTAACTATGCGGCATCAGAGCAGATTGTACTGAGAGTGCACCATATCGACTACGTCGTAAGGCCGTTTC
TGACAGAGTAAAATTCTTGAGGGAACTTTCACCATTATGGGAAATGGTTCAAGAAGGTATTGACTTAAAC
TCCATCAAATGGTCAGGTCATTGAGTGTTTTTTATTTGTTGTATTTTTTTTTTTTTAGAGAAAATCCTCC
AATATCAAATTAGGAATCGTAGTTTCATGATTTTCTGTTACACCTAACTTTTTGTGTGGTGCCCTCCTCC
TTGTCAATATTAATGTTAAAGTGCAATTCTTTTTCCTTATCACGTTGAGCCATTAGTATCAATTTGCTTA
CCTGTATTCCTTTACTATCCTCCTTTTTCTCCTTCTTGATAAATGTATGTAGATTGCGTATATAGTTTCG
TCTACCCTATGAACATATTCCATTTTGTAATTTCGTGTCGTTTCTATTATGAATTTCATTTATAAAGTTT
ATGTACAAATATCATAAAAAAAGAGAATCTTTTTAAGCAAGGATTTTCTTAACTTCTTCGGCGACAGCAT
CACCGACTTCGGTGGTACTGTTGGAACCACCTAAATCACCAGTTCTGATACCTGCATCCAAAACCTTTTT
AACTGCATCTTCAATGGCCTTACCTTCTTCAGGCAAGTTCAATGACAATTTCAACATCATTGCAGCAGAC
AAGATAGTGGCGATAGGGTCAACCTTATTCTTTGGCAAATCTGGAGCAGAACCGTGGCATGGTTCGTACA
AACCAAATGCGGTGTTCTTGTCTGGCAAAGAGGCCAAGGACGCAGATGGCAACAAACCCAAGGAACCTGG
GATAACGGAGGCTTCATCGGAGATGATATCACCAAACATGTTGCTGGTGATTATAATACCATTTAGGTGG
GTTGGGTTCTTAACTAGGATCATGGCGGCAGAATCAATCAATTGATGTTGAACCTTCAATGTAGGGAATT
CGTTCTTGATGGTTTCCTCCACAGTTTTTCTCCATAATCTTGAAGAGGCCAAAACATTAGCTTTATCCAA
GGACCAAATAGGCAATGGTGGCTCATGTTGTAGGGCCATGAAAGCGGCCATTCTTGTGATTCTTTGCACT
TCTGGAACGGTGTATTGTTCACTATCCCAAGCGACACCATCACCATCGTCTTCCTTTCTCTTACCAAAGT
AAATACCTCCCACTAATTCTCTGACAACAACGAAGTCAGTACCTTTAGCAAATTGTGGCTTGATTGGAGA
TAAGTCTAAAAGAGAGTCGGATGCAAAGTTACATGGTCTTAAGTTGGCGTACAATTGAAGTTCTTTACGG
ATTTTTAGTAAACCTTGTTCAGGTCTAACACTACCGGTACCCCATTTAGGACCACCCACAGCACCTAACA
AAACGGCATCAACCTTCTTGGAGGCTTCCAGCGCCTCATCTGGAAGTGGGACACCTGTAGCATCGATAGC
AGCACCACCAATTAAATGATTTTCGAAATCGAACTTGACATTGGAACGAACATCAGAAATAGCTTTAAGA
ACCTTAATGGCTTCGGCTGTGATTTCTTGACCAACGTGGTCACCTGGCAAAACGACGATCTTCTTAGGGG
CAGACATAGGGGCAGACATTAGAATGGTATATCCTTGAAATATATATATATATTGCTGAAATGTAAAAGG
TAAGAAAAGTTAGAAAGTAAGACGATTGCTAACCACCTATTGGAAAAAACAATAGGTCCTTAAATAATAT
TGTCAACTTCAAGTATTGTGATGCAAGCATTTAGTCATGAACGCTTCTCTATTCTATATGAAAAGCCGGT
TCCGGCCTCTCACCTTTCCTTTTTCTCCCAATTTTTCAGTTGAAAAAGGTATATGCGTCAGGCGACCTCT
GAAATTAACAAAAAATTTCCAGTCATCGAATTTGATTCTGTGCGATAGCGCCCCTGTGTGTTCTCGTTAT
GTTGAGGAAAAAAATAATGGTTGCTAAGAGATTCGAACTCTTGCATCTTACGATACCTGAGTATTCCCAC
AGTTAACTGCGGTCAAGATATTTCTTGAATCAGGCGCCTTAGACCGCTCGGCCAAACAACCAATTACTTG
TTGAGAAATAGAGTATAATTATCCTATAAATATAACGTTTTTGAACACACATGAACAAGGAAGTACAGGA
CAATTGATTTTGAAGAGAATGTGGATTTTGATGTAATTGTTGGGATTCCATTTTTAATAAGGCAATAATA
TTAGGTATGTGGATATACTAGAAGTTCTCCTCGACCGTCGATATGCGGTGTGAAATACCGCACAGATGCG
TAAGGAGAAAATACCGCATCAGGAAATTGTAAACGTTAATATTTTGTTAAAATTCGCGTTAAATTTTTGT
TAAATCAGCTCATTTTTTAACCAATAGGCCGAAATCGGCAAAATCCCTTATAAATCAAAAGAATAGACCG
AGATAGGGT
[37 nt withheld, positions 2600-2636]
AAAGAACGTGGACTCCAACGTCAAAGG
[49 nt withheld, positions 2664-2712]
T
[86 nt withheld, positions 2714-2799]
TCGAGCAAAAATTCTTACTTTTTTTTTGGATGGACGCAAAGAAGTTTAATAATCATATTACATGGCATTA
CCACCATATACATATCCATATCTAATCTTACTTATATGTTGTGGAAATGTAAAGAGCCCCATTATCTTAG
CCTAAAAAAACCTTCTCTTTGGAACTTTCAGTAATACGCTTAACTGCTCATTGCTATATTGAAGTACGGA
TTAGAAGCCGCCGAGCGGGCGACAGCCCTCCGACGGAAGACTCTCCTCCGTGCGTCCTCGTCTTCACCGG
TCGCGTTCCTGAAACGCAGATGTGCCTCGCGCCGCACTGCTCCGAACAATAAAGATTCTACAATACTAGC
TTTTATGGTTATGAAGAGGAAAAATTGGCAGTAACCTGGCCCCACAAACCTTCAAATTAACGAATCAAAT
TAACAACCATAGGATGATAATGCGATTAGTTTTTTAGCCTTATTTCTGGGGTAATTAATCAGCGAAGCGA
TGATTTTTGATCTATTAACAGATATATAAATGGAAAAGCTGCATAACCACTTTAACTAATACTTTCAACA
TTTTCAGTTTGTATTACTTCTTATTCAAATGTCATAAAAGTATCAACAAAAAATTGTTAATATACCTCTA
TACTTTAACGTCAAGGAGAAAAAACTATAAACAAAATGCCGAAAAAAAAACGCAAAGTGTCTAGATTAGA
TAAAAGTAAAGTGATTAACAGCGCATTAGAGCTGCTTAATGAGGTCGGAATCGAAGGTTTAACAACCCGT
AAACTCGCCCAGAAGCTTGGTGTAGAGCAGCCTACATTGTATTGGCATGTAAAAAATAAGCGGGCTTTGC
TCGACGCCTTAGCCATTGAGATGTTAGATAGGCACCATACTCACTTTTGCCCTTTAGAAGGGGAAAGCTG
GCAAGATTTTTTACGTAATAACGCTAAAAGTTTTAGATGTGCTTTACTAAGTCATCGCGATGGAGCAAAA
GTACATTTAGGTACACGGCCTACAGAAAAACAGTATGAAACTCTCGAAAATCAATTAGCCTTTTTATGCC
AACAAGGTTTTTCACTAGAGAACGCGTTATATGCACTCAGCGCTGTGGGGCATTTTACCTTAGGTTGCGT
ATTGGAAGATCAAGAGCATCAAGTCGCTAAAGAAGAAAGGGAAACACCTACTACTGATAGTATGCCGCCA
TTATTACGACAAGCTATCGAATTATTTGATCACCAAGGTGCAGAGCCAGCCTTCTTATTCGGCCTTGAAT
TGATCATATGCGGATTAGAAAAACAACTTAAATGTGAAAGTGGGGACTCAGGAGGCGGTGGATCCGGTGG
AGGCGGTTCTGGCGGTGGAGGCTCTGGAGGTGGCGGATCGGGCGGAGGTGGCTCTAGATCTCGTCTGGAC
AAGAGCAAAGTCATAAACTCTGCTCTGGAATTACTCAATGAAGTCGGTATCGAAGGCCTGACGACAAGGA
AACTCGCTCAAAAGCTGGGAGTTGAGCAGCCTACCCTGTACTGGCACGTGAAGAACAAGCGGGCCCTGCT
CGATGCCCTGGCAATCGAGATGCTGGACAGGCATCATACCCACTTCTGCCCCCTGGAAGGCGAGTCATGG
CAAGACTTTCTGCGGAACAACGCCAAGTCATTCCGCTGTGCTCTCCTCTCACATCGCGACGGGGCTAAAG
TGCATCTCGGCACCCGCCCAACAGAGAAACAGTACGAAACCCTGGAAAATCAGCTCGCGTTCCTGTGTCA
GCAAGGCTTCTCCCTGGAGAACGCACTGTACGCTCTGTCCGCCGTGGGCCACTTTACACTGGGCTGCGTA
TTGGAGGATCAGGAGCATCAAGTAGCAAAAGAGGAAAGAGAGACACCTACCACCGATTCTATGCCCCCAC
TTCTGAGACAAGCAATTGAGCTGTTCGACCATCAGGGAGCCGAACCTGCCTTCCTTTTCGGCCTGGAACT
AATCATATGTGGCCTGGAGAAACAGCTAAAGTGCGAAAGCGGCGACGTCGACGGTGCTGGTTTAATTAAC
CAGCTGGTGAAGAGCGAGCTGGAGGAGAAGAAGTCCGAGCTGCGGCACAAGCTGAAGTACGTGCCCCACG
AGTACATCGAGCTGATCGAGATCGCCAGGAACAGCACCCAGGACCGCATCCTGGAGATGAAGGTGATGGA
GTTCTTCATGAAGGTGTACGGCTACAGGGGAAAGCACCTGGGCGGAAGCAGAAAGCCTGACGGCGCCATC
TATACAGTGGGCAGCCCCATCGATTACGGCGTGATCGTGGACACAAAGGCCTACAGCGGCGGCTACAATC
TGCCTATCGGCCAGGCCGACGAGATGGAGAGATACGTGGAGGAGAACCAGACCCGGAATAAGCACCTCAA
CCCCAACGAGTGGTGGAAGGTGTACCCTAGCAGCGTGACCGAGTTCAAGTTCCTGTTCGTGAGCGGCCAC
TTCAAGGGCAACTACAAGGCCCAGCTGACCAGGCTGAACCACATCACCAACTGCAATGGCGCCGTGCTGA
GCGTGGAGGAGCTGCTGATCGGCGGCGAGATGATCAAAGCCGGCACCCTGACACTGGAGGAGGTGCGGCG
CAAGTTCAACAACGGCGAGATCAACTTCAGATCTTGATAACTCGACGTTCATGTGCGGCCGCTCTGCTTT
TGTGCGCGTATGTTTATGTATGTACCTCTCTCTCTATTTCTATTTTTAAACCACCCTCTCAATAAAATAA
AAATAATAAAGTATTTTTAAGGAAAAGACGTGTTTAAGCACTGACTTTATCTACTTTTTGTACGTTTTCA
TTGATATAATGTGTTTTGTCTCTCCCTTTTCTACGAAAATTTCAAAAATTGAGCTCCAGCTTTTGTTCCC
TTTAGTGAGGGTTAATTGCGCGCTTGGCGTAATCATGGTCATAGCTGTTTCCTGTGTGAAATTGTTATCC
GCTCACAATTCCACACAACATAGGAGCCGGAAGCATAAAGTGTAAAGCCTGGGGTGCCTAATGAGTGAGG
TAACTCACATTAATTGCGTTGCGCTCACTGCCCGCTTTCCAGTCGGGAAACCTGTCGTGCCAGCTGCATT
AATGAATCGGCCAACGCGCGGGGAGAGGCGGTTTGCGTATTGGGCGCTCTTCCGCTTCCTCGCTCACTGA
CTCGCTGCGCTCGGTCGTTCGGCTGCGGCGAGCGGTATCAGCTCACTCAAAGGCGGTAATACGGTTATCC
ACAGAATCAGGGGATAACGCAGGAAAGAACATGTGAGCAAAAGGCCAGCAAAAGGCCAGGAACCGTAAAA
AGGCCGCGTTGCTGGCGTTTTTCCATAGGCTCCGCCCCCCTGACGAGCATCACAAAAATCGACGCTCAAG
TCAGAGGTGGCGAAACCCGACAGGACTATAAAGATACCAGGCGTTTCCCCCTGGAAGCTCCCTCGTGCGC
TCTCCTGTTCCGACCCTGCCGCTTACCGGATACCTGTCCGCCTTTCTCCCTTCGGGAAGCGTGGCGCTTT
CTCATAGCTCACGCTGTAGGTATCTCAGTTCGGTGTAGGTCGTTCGCTCCAAGCTGGGCTGTGTGCACGA
ACCCCCCGTTCAGCCCGACCGCTGCGCCTTATCCGGTAACTATCGTCTTGAGTCCAACCCGGTAAGACAC
GACTTATCGCCACTGGCAGCAGCCACTGGTAACAGGATTAGCAGAGCGAGGTATGTAGGCGGTGCTACAG
AGTTCTTGAAGTGGTGGCCTAACTACGGCTACACTAGAAGGACAGTATTTGGTATCTGCGCTCTGCTGAA
GCCAGTTACCTTCGGAAAAAGAGTTGGTAGCTCTTGATCCGGCAAACAAACCACCGCTGGTAGCGGTGGT
TTTTTTGTTTGCAAGCAGCAGATTACGCGCAGAAAAAAAGGATCTCAAGAAGATCCTTTGATCTTTTCTA
CGGGGTCTGACGCTCAGTGGAACGAAAACTCACGTTAAGGGATTTTGGTCATGAGATTATCAAAAAGGAT
CTTCACCTAGATCCTTTTAAATTAAAAATGAAGTTTTAAATCAATCTAAAGTATATATGAGTAAACTTGG
TCTGACAGTTACCAATGCTTAATCAGTGAGGCACCTATCTCAGCGATCTGTCTATTTCGTTCATCCATAG
TTGCCTGACTCCCCGTCGTGTAGATAACTACGATACGGGAGGGCTTACCATCTGGCCCCAGTGCTGCAAT
GATACCGCGAGACCCACGCTCACCGGCTCCAGATTTATCAGCAATAAACCAGCCAGCCGGAAGGGCCGAG
CGCAGAAGTGGTCCTGCAACTTTATCCGCCTCCATCCAGTCTATTAATTGTTGCCGGGAAGCTAGAGTAA
GTAGTTCGCCAGTTAATAGTTTGCGCAACGTTGTTGCCATTGCTACAGGCATCGTGGTGTCACGCTCGTC
GTTTGGTATGGCTTCATTCAGCTCCGGTTCCCAACGATCAAGGCGAGTTACATGATCCCCCATGTTGTGC
AAAAAAGCGGTTAGCTCCTTCGGTCCTCCGATCGTTGTCAGAAGTAAGTTGGCCGCAGTGTTATCACTCA
TGGTTATGGCAGCACTGCATAATTCTCTTACTGTCATGCCATCCGTAAGATGCTTTTCTGTGACTGGTGA
GTACTCAACCAAGTCATTCTGAGAATAGTGTATGCGGCGACCGAGTTGCTCTTGCCCGGCGTCAATACGG
GATAATACCGCGCCACATAGCAGAACTTTAAAAGTGCTCATCATTGGAAAACGTTCTTCGGGGCGAAAAC
TCTCAAGGATCTTACCGCTGTTGAGATCCAGTTCGATGTAACCCACTCGTGCACCCAACTGATCTTCAGC
ATCTTTTACTTTCACCAGCGTTTCTGGGTGAGCAAAAACAGGAAGGCAAAATGCCGCAAAAAAGGGAATA
AGGGCGACACGGAAATGTTGAATACTCATACTCTTCCTTTTTCAATATTATTGAAGCATTTATCAGGGTT
ATTGTCTCATGAGCGGATACATATTTGAATGTATTTAGAAAAATAAACAAATAGGGGTTCCGCGCACATT
TCCCCGAAAAGTGCCACCTGGGTCCTTTTCATCACGTGCTATAAAAATAATTATAATTTAAATTTTTTAA
TATAAATATATAAATTAAAAATAGAAAGTAAAAAAAGAAATTAAAGAAAAAATAGTTTTTGTTTTCCGAA
GATGTAAAAGACTCTAGGGGGATCGCCAACAAATACTACCTTTTATCTTGCTCTTCCTGCTCTCAGGTAT
TAATGCCGAATTGTTTCATCTTGTCTGTGTAGAAGACCACACACGAAAATCCTGTGATTTTACATTTTAC
TTATCGTTAATCGAATGTATATCTATTTAATCTGCTTTTCTTGTCTAATAAATATATATGTAAAGTACGC
TTTTTGTTGAAATTTTTTAAACCTTTGTTTATTTTTTTTTCTTCATTCCGTAACTCTTCTACCTTCTTTA
TTTACTTTCTAAAATCCAAATACAAAACATAAAAATAAATAAACACAGAGTAAATTCCCAAATTATTCCA
TCATTAAAAGATACGAGGCGCGTGTAAGTTACAGGCAAGCGATCCGTCCTAAGAAACCATTATTATCATG
ACATTAACCTATAAAAATAGGCGTATCACGAGGCCCTTTCGTC
Features (pLannotate 1.2.2; 21 found; start..end, strand, type, name):
    137..187     +  misc_feature   bom (fragment): basis of mobility region from pBR322
    200..301     +  CDS            NFS1 (fragment): NFS1_YEAST - Also known as SPL1 From Saccharomyces cerevisiae (strain ATCC 204508 / S288c) (Baker's yeast).
    663..1757    -  CDS            LEU2: 3-isopropylmalate dehydrogenase, required for leucine biosynthesis; S. cerevisiae LEU2; yeast auxotrophic marker
   1770..2174    -  promoter       LEU2 promoter: S. cerevisiae LEU2
   2314..2391    -  CDS            YO192_YEAST (fragment): Experimental evidence at protein level: Swiss-Prot protein existence level 1. From Saccharomyces cerevisiae (strain ATCC 204508 / S288c) (Baker's yeast).
   2421..2473    +  misc_feature   bom (fragment): basis of mobility region from pBR322
   2474..2799    -  rep_origin     M13 ori (fragment) (sequence partly withheld): M13 bacteriophage origin of replication; arrow indicates direction of (+) strand synthesis
   2805..3454    +  promoter       GAL1,10 promoter: GAL1 and GAL10 genes of S. cerevisiae; divergent inducible promoter, regulated by Gal4
   3487..4103    +  CDS            TetR (fragment): tetracycline repressor TetR; tetR from transposon Tn10; TetR binds to the tetracycline operator tetO to inhibit transcription. This inhibition can be relieved by adding tetracycline or doxycycline.
   4194..4803    +  CDS            rtTA3 (fragment): reverse tetracycline transactivator 3 activates expression from Tet-responsive promoters in the presence of doxycycline
   4818..5417    +  CDS            fokIR (fragment): T2F1_PLAOK - Also known as rfoKI. Experimental evidence at protein level: Swiss-Prot protein existence level 1. Recognizes the double-stranded sequence 5'-GGATG-3'/3'-CATCC- 5' and cleaves respectively 14 bases after G-1 and 13 bases before C-1. From Planomicrobium okeanokoites (Planococcus okeanokoites) (Flavobacterium okeanokoites).
   5668..5686    -  promoter       T3 promoter: promoter for bacteriophage T3 RNA polymerase
   5731..5747    -  protein_bind   lac operator: The lac repressor binds to the lac operator to inhibit transcription in E. coli. This inhibition can be relieved by adding lactose or isopropyl-β-D-thiogalactopyranoside (IPTG). lac repressor encoded by lacI
   5755..5785    -  promoter       lac promoter: promoter for the E. coli lac operon
   5800..5821    -  protein_bind   CAP binding site: CAP binding activates transcription in the presence of cAMP. E. coli catabolite activator protein
   5834..5926    -  CDS            lacI (fragment): lac repressor; lacI; The lac repressor binds to the lac operator to inhibit transcription in E. coli. This inhibition can be relieved by adding lactose or isopropyl-β-D-thiogalactopyranoside (IPTG).
   6109..6697    -  rep_origin     ori: high-copy-number ColE1/pMB1/pBR322/pUC origin of replication
   6868..7728    -  CDS            AmpR: β-lactamase; bla; confers resistance to ampicillin, carbenicillin, and related antibiotics
   7729..7833    -  promoter       AmpR promoter: bla
   7870..8373    +  misc_feature   CEN/ARS: S. cerevisiae CEN6 centromere fused to an autonomously replicating sequence
   8442..35      +  CDS            rop (fragment) (across the origin): Rop protein, which maintains plasmids at low copy number; rop
