[The description below was written by a language model from this plasmid's Addgene catalogue record and pLannotate feature annotations shown in this document.]
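Description:
PRS415-Gal1pr-sctetR-FokI is an 8.4 kb yeast expression plasmid built on the pRS415 shuttle backbone, from which the depositor removed an NgoMIV-KpnI fragment by blunt-end ligation. In Saccharomyces cerevisiae it is maintained as a low-copy centromeric episome through a CEN6/ARS element and selected by leucine prototrophy using the LEU2 gene under its own promoter. In E. coli it replicates from a high-copy ColE1/pUC-type origin and is selected with ampicillin via the β-lactamase gene. Remnants of the original cloning region (a partial M13/f1 phage origin, a T3 promoter and lac promoter/operator elements) are also annotated but play no part in the yeast payload.

The insert, about 2 kb and synthetic, is placed downstream of the galactose-inducible, Gal4-regulated GAL1,10 promoter region. The annotation shows two consecutive TetR-derived coding segments followed by a fragment of the FokI restriction endonuclease. The second segment is labelled as an rtTA3 fragment, which probably reflects only its sequence similarity to TetR. This layout fits the construct's name: a single-chain TetR (two repressor monomers joined in one polypeptide) fused to part of FokI, most likely its nuclease domain given the fragment's size, although the record does not specify this. TetR binds tetO operator sequences, so the fusion should direct FokI cleavage to tetO sites in the genome when cells are grown on galactose. The associated publication concerns TaGTEAM, a method for targeted in vivo mutagenesis that exploits mutagenic homologous recombination, which suggests the plasmid is used to create targeted DNA damage at a chosen locus. No transcription terminator is annotated after the fusion.
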