Addgene plasmid #44756: PRS415-Gal1pr-sctetR-FokI
Depositing lab: Narendra Maheshri. Depositing organization: Massachusetts Institute of Technology. Publication: Harnessing mutagenic homologous recombination for targeted mutagenesis in vivo by TaGTEAM. Finney-Manchester SP, Maheshri N. Nucleic Acids Res. 2013 Mar 7. 10.1093/nar/gkt150 PubMed 23470991.
Backbone
  Vector backbone: PRS415
  Backbone size w/o insert (bp): 5500
  Total vector size (bp): 8442
  Modifications to backbone: removed NgoMIV-KpnI fragment by blunt end ligation
  Vector type: Yeast Expression
  Selectable markers: LEU2
Growth in bacteria
  Bacterial resistance: Ampicillin, 100 μg/mL
  Growth temperature: 37°C
  Growth strain: Top10
  Copy number: High Copy
Gene/Insert
  Gene/Insert name: sctetR-FokI
  Species: Synthetic
  Insert size (bp): 1965
  Entrez Gene: fokI (a.k.a. HCBAA847_2198)
  Promoter: Gal1pr
  Cloning method: Unknown
  Sequencing primers: 5′ CTCTATACTTTAACGTCAAGGAG; 3′ GAATGTAAGCGTGACATAAC
Terms and licenses: Academic/Nonprofit Terms; Industry Terms: Not Available to Industry
How to cite: PRS415-Gal1pr-sctetR-FokI was a gift from Narendra Maheshri (Addgene plasmid # 44756 ; http://n2t.net/addgene:44756 ; RRID:Addgene_44756)
