>Addgene plasmid #44756 | PRS415-Gal1pr-sctetR-FokI | addgene partial sequence | sequence record 66997 | GAL1 5'-AATATACCTCTATACTTTAACGTC-3'
AAAAACGCAAAGTGTCTAGATTAGATAAAAGTAAAGTGATTAACAGCGCATTAGAGCTGCTTAATGAGGT
CGGAATCGAAGGTTTAACAACCCGTAAACTCGCCCAGAAGCTTGGTGTAGAGCAGCCTACATTGTATTGG
CATGTAAAAAATAAGCGGGCTTTGCTCGACGCCTTAGCCATTGAGATGTTAGATAGGCACCATACTCACT
TTTGCCCTTTAGAAGGGGAAAGCTGGCAAGATTTTTTACGTAATAACGCTAAAAGTTTTAGATGTGCTTT
ACTAAGTCATCGCGATGGAGCAAAAGTACATTTAGGTACACGGCCTACAGAAAAACAGTATGAAACTCTC
GAAAATCAATTAGCCTTTTTATGCCAACAAGGTTTTTCACTAGAGAACGCGTTATATGCACTCAGCGCTG
TGGGGCATTTTACCTTAGGTTGCGTATTGGAAGATCAAGAGCATCAAGTCGCTAAAGAAGAAAGGGAAAC
ACCTACTACTGATAGTATGCCGCCATTATTACGACAAGCTATCGAATTATTTGATCACCAAGGTGCAGAG
CCAGCCTTCTTATTCGGCCTTGAATTGATCATATGCGGATTAGAAAAACAACTTAAATGTGAAAGTGGGG
ACTCAGGAGGCGGTGGATCCGGTGGAGGCGGTTCTGGCGGTGGAGGCTCTGGAGGTGGCGGATCGGGCGG
AGGTGGCTCTAGATCTCGTCTGGACAAGAGCAAAGTCATAAACTCTGCTCTGGAATTACTCAATGAAGTC
GGTATCGAAGGCCTGACGACAAGGAAACTCGCTCAAAAGCTGGGAGTTGAGCAGCCTACCCTGTACTGGC
ACGTGAAGAACAAGCGGGCCCTGCTCGATGCCCTGGCAATCGAGATGCTGGACAGGCATCATACCCACTT
CTGCCCCCTGGAAGG
